Addgene plasmid #75987: MASTL gRNA (BRDN0001148082)
Purpose: 3rd generation lentiviral gRNA plasmid targeting human MASTL
Depositing lab: John Doench & David Root. Depositing organization: Broad Institute. Publication: Optimized sgRNA design to maximize activity and minimize off-target effects of CRISPR-Cas9. Doench JG, Fusi N, Sullender M, Hegde M, Vaimberg EW, Donovan KF, Smith I, Tothova Z, Wilen C, Orchard R, Virgin HW, Listgarten J, Root DE. Nat Biotechnol. 2016 Jan 18. doi: 10.1038/nbt.3437. PubMed 26780180.
Backbone
  Vector backbone: lentiGuide-Puro
  Backbone manufacturer: Zhang Lab (Addgene plasmid # 52963)
  Vector type: Mammalian Expression, Lentiviral, CRISPR
  Selectable markers: Puromycin
Growth in bacteria
  Bacterial resistance: Ampicillin, 100 μg/mL
  Growth temperature: 37°C
  Growth strain: DH5alpha
  Copy number: High Copy
Gene/Insert
  Gene/Insert name: MASTL (alt name: MASTL)
  gRNA/shRNA sequence: AAGCGATAACACTTGTCCTG
  Species: H. sapiens (human)
  Entrez Gene: MASTL (a.k.a. GREATWALL, GW, GWL, MAST-L, THC2)
  Promoter: hU6
  Cloning method: Unknown
  Sequencing primers: 5′ U6-F; 3′ pS2-R
Terms and licenses: Academic/Nonprofit Terms; Industry Terms: Not Available to Industry
Depositor comments: The gRNA was designed to target a Genbank reference sequence which has since been removed from the database. Note that this plasmid does NOT contain Cas9. It should be used in conjunction with lentiCas9-Blast (Addgene #52962) or otherwise with cell lines already expressing Cas9. Browse the full kinome gRNA library at http://www.addgene.org/pooled-library/broadgpp-human-kinome/ or visit http://www.broadinstitute.org/rnai/public/ for detailed protocols and information.
How to cite: MASTL gRNA (BRDN0001148082) was a gift from John Doench & David Root (Addgene plasmid # 75987 ; http://n2t.net/addgene:75987 ; RRID:Addgene_75987)
