[The description below was written by a language model from this plasmid's Addgene catalogue record and pLannotate feature annotations shown in this document.]
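Description:
MASTL gRNA (BRDN0001148082) is a third-generation lentiviral CRISPR guide plasmid built on the lentiGuide-Puro backbone and designed to target the human kinase gene MASTL (also known as Greatwall). It is maintained in E. coli as a high-copy plasmid through a ColE1/pUC-type origin with ampicillin resistance. The backbone also carries an f1 origin, an SV40 origin and poly(A) signal, and leftover lac and T7/T3 promoter elements from the cloning vector.

The lentiviral transfer cassette starts with an RSV promoter fused to a truncated HIV-1 5' LTR, which allows Tat-independent production of the viral genomic RNA. This is followed by the Ψ packaging signal with a partial gag sequence and the Rev response element for Rev-dependent nuclear export. Inside the proviral region, a human U6 RNA polymerase III promoter drives the MASTL-specific spacer joined to the Streptococcus pyogenes guide RNA scaffold. A cPPT/CTS element that aids nuclear import of the viral genome lies downstream. A second unit uses the EF-1α core promoter with intron A to express puromycin N-acetyltransferase, so transduced mammalian cells can be selected with puromycin. A WPRE follows to enhance transcript expression, and the cassette ends in a self-inactivating ΔU3 3' LTR.

The plasmid does not encode Cas9, so it must be used in cells that already express Cas9 or alongside a separate Cas9 lentivirus. It belongs to a human kinome guide collection associated with optimised sgRNA design and is used for knockout of MASTL. The depositor notes that the guide was designed against a GenBank reference sequence that has since been withdrawn.
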