Features (pLannotate 1.2.2; 29 found; start..end, strand, type, name):
     14..80      +  CDS            small t antigen (fragment): SV40 (simian virus 40) small t antigen
    106..317     +  promoter       EF-1α core promoter: core promoter for human elongation factor EF-1α
    318..1256    +  intron         EF-1α intron A: intron upstream of the start codon of human EF-1α
   1278..1877    +  CDS            PuroR (fragment): puromycin N-acetyltransferase; pac from Streptomyces; confers resistance to puromycin
   1893..2481    +  misc_feature   WPRE: woodchuck hepatitis virus posttranscriptional regulatory element
   2532..2551    +  misc_feature   cPPT/CTS (fragment): central polypurine tract and central termination sequence of HIV-1
   2553..2786    +  LTR            3' LTR (ΔU3): self-inactivating 3' long terminal repeat (LTR) from HIV-1
   2864..2985    +  polyA_signal   SV40 poly(A) signal: SV40 polyadenylation signal
   3025..3160    +  rep_origin     SV40 ori: SV40 origin of replication
   3181..3199    -  promoter       T7 promoter: promoter for bacteriophage T7 RNA polymerase
   3207..3362    +  CDS            lacZα (fragment): LacZα fragment of β-galactosidase; lacZ fragment
   3367..3795    +  rep_origin     f1 ori (sequence partly withheld): f1 bacteriophage origin of replication; arrow indicates direction of (+) strand synthesis
   3848..3952    +  promoter       AmpR promoter: bla
   3953..4813    +  CDS            AmpR: β-lactamase; bla; confers resistance to ampicillin, carbenicillin, and related antibiotics
   4984..5572    +  rep_origin     ori: high-copy-number ColE1/pMB1/pBR322/pUC origin of replication
   5755..5847    +  CDS            lacI (fragment): lac repressor; lacI; The lac repressor binds to the lac operator to inhibit transcription in E. coli. This inhibition can be relieved by adding lactose or isopropyl-β-D-thiogalactopyranoside (IPTG).
   5860..5881    +  protein_bind   CAP binding site: CAP binding activates transcription in the presence of cAMP. E. coli catabolite activator protein
   5896..5926    +  promoter       lac promoter: promoter for the E. coli lac operon
   5934..5950    +  protein_bind   lac operator: The lac repressor binds to the lac operator to inhibit transcription in E. coli. This inhibition can be relieved by adding lactose or isopropyl-β-D-thiogalactopyranoside (IPTG). lac repressor encoded by lacI
   5995..6013    +  promoter       T3 promoter: promoter for bacteriophage T3 RNA polymerase
   6041..6267    +  promoter       RSV promoter: Rous sarcoma virus enhancer/promoter
   6268..6448    +  LTR            5' LTR (truncated): truncated 5' long terminal repeat (LTR) from HIV-1
   6495..6620    +  misc_feature   HIV-1 Ψ: packaging signal of human immunodeficiency virus type 1
   6604..6967    +  CDS            HIV-1 gag (fragment): gag protein from human immunodeficiency virus 1; gag
   7113..7346    +  misc_feature   RRE: The Rev response element (RRE) of HIV-1 allows for Rev-dependent mRNA export from the nucleus to the cytoplasm.
   7723..7749    +  CDS            Rev (fragment): human immunodeficiency virus 1 (HIV-1) Rev protein; rev; enhances nuclear export of unspliced and incompletely spliced viral mRNAs
   7753..7993    +  promoter       U6 promoter: RNA polymerase III promoter for human U6 snRNA
   8023..8098    +  misc_RNA       gRNA scaffold: guide RNA scaffold for the Streptococcus pyogenes CRISPR/Cas9 system
   8154..8271    +  misc_feature   cPPT/CTS: central polypurine tract and central termination sequence of HIV-1
>Addgene plasmid #75987 | MASTL gRNA (BRDN0001148082) | addgene full sequence | sequence record 184962 | Addgene Assembled Sequence
CCCGGGTGCAAAGATGGATAAAGTTTTAAACAGAGAGGAATCTTTGCAGCTAATGGACCTTCTAGGTCTT
GAAAGGAGTGGGAATTGGCTCCGGTGCCCGTCAGTGGGCAGAGCGCACATCGCCCACAGTCCCCGAGAAG
TTGGGGGGAGGGGTCGGCAATTGATCCGGTGCCTAGAGAAGGTGGCGCGGGGTAAACTGGGAAAGTGATG
TCGTGTACTGGCTCCGCCTTTTTCCCGAGGGTGGGGGAGAACCGTATATAAGTGCAGTAGTCGCCGTGAA
CGTTCTTTTTCGCAACGGGTTTGCCGCCAGAACACAGGTAAGTGCCGTGTGTGGTTCCCGCGGGCCTGGC
CTCTTTACGGGTTATGGCCCTTGCGTGCCTTGAATTACTTCCACCTGGCTGCAGTACGTGATTCTTGATC
CCGAGCTTCGGGTTGGAAGTGGGTGGGAGAGTTCGAGGCCTTGCGCTTAAGGAGCCCCTTCGCCTCGTGC
TTGAGTTGAGGCCTGGCCTGGGCGCTGGGGCCGCCGCGTGCGAATCTGGTGGCACCTTCGCGCCTGTCTC
GCTGCTTTCGATAAGTCTCTAGCCATTTAAAATTTTTGATGACCTGCTGCGACGCTTTTTTTCTGGCAAG
ATAGTCTTGTAAATGCGGGCCAAGATCTGCACACTGGTATTTCGGTTTTTGGGGCCGCGGGCGGCGACGG
GGCCCGTGCGTCCCAGCGCACATGTTCGGCGAGGCGGGGCCTGCGAGCGCGGCCACCGAGAATCGGACGG
GGGTAGTCTCAAGCTGGCCGGCCTGCTCTGGTGCCTGGCCTCGCGCCGCCGTGTATCGCCCCGCCCTGGG
CGGCAAGGCTGGCCCGGTCGGCACCAGTTGCGTGAGCGGAAAGATGGCCGCTTCCCGGCCCTGCTGCAGG
GAGCTCAAAATGGAGGACGCGGCGCTCGGGAGAGCGGGCGGGTGAGTCACCCACACAAAGGAAAAGGGCC
TTTCCGTCCTCAGCCGTCGCTTCATGTGACTCCACGGAGTACCGGGCGCCGTCCAGGCACCTCGATTAGT
TCTCGAGCTTTTGGAGTACGTCGTCTTTAGGTTGGGGGGAGGGGTTTTATGCGATGGAGTTTCCCCACAC
TGAGTGGGTGGAGACTGAAGTTAGGCCAGCTTGGCACTTGATGTAATTCTCCTTGGAATTTGCCCTTTTT
GAGTTTGGATCTTGGTTCATTCTCAAGCCTCAGACAGTGGTTCAAAGTTTTTTTCTTCCATTTCAGGTGT
CGTGACGTACGGCCACCATGACCGAGTACAAGCCCACGGTGCGCCTCGCCACCCGCGACGACGTCCCCAG
GGCCGTACGCACCCTCGCCGCCGCGTTCGCCGACTACCCCGCCACGCGCCACACCGTCGATCCGGACCGC
CACATCGAGCGGGTCACCGAGCTGCAAGAACTCTTCCTCACGCGCGTCGGGCTCGACATCGGCAAGGTGT
GGGTCGCGGACGACGGCGCCGCCGTGGCGGTCTGGACCACGCCGGAGAGCGTCGAAGCGGGGGCGGTGTT
CGCCGAGATCGGCCCGCGCATGGCCGAGTTGAGCGGTTCCCGGCTGGCCGCGCAGCAACAGATGGAAGGC
CTCCTGGCGCCGCACCGGCCCAAGGAGCCCGCGTGGTTCCTGGCCACCGTCGGAGTCTCGCCCGACCACC
AGGGCAAGGGTCTGGGCAGCGCCGTCGTGCTCCCCGGAGTGGAGGCGGCCGAGCGCGCCGGGGTGCCCGC
CTTCCTGGAGACCTCCGCGCCCCGCAACCTCCCCTTCTACGAGCGGCTCGGCTTCACCGTCACCGCCGAC
GTCGAGGTGCCCGAAGGACCGCGCACCTGGTGCATGACCCGCAAGCCCGGTGCCTGAACGCGTTAAGTCG
ACAATCAACCTCTGGATTACAAAATTTGTGAAAGATTGACTGGTATTCTTAACTATGTTGCTCCTTTTAC
GCTATGTGGATACGCTGCTTTAATGCCTTTGTATCATGCTATTGCTTCCCGTATGGCTTTCATTTTCTCC
TCCTTGTATAAATCCTGGTTGCTGTCTCTTTATGAGGAGTTGTGGCCCGTTGTCAGGCAACGTGGCGTGG
TGTGCACTGTGTTTGCTGACGCAACCCCCACTGGTTGGGGCATTGCCACCACCTGTCAGCTCCTTTCCGG
GACTTTCGCTTTCCCCCTCCCTATTGCCACGGCGGAACTCATCGCCGCCTGCCTTGCCCGCTGCTGGACA
GGGGCTCGGCTGTTGGGCACTGACAATTCCGTGGTGTTGTCGGGGAAATCATCGTCCTTTCCTTGGCTGC
TCGCCTGTGTTGCCACCTGGATTCTGCGCGGGACGTCCTTCTGCTACGTCCCTTCGGCCCTCAATCCAGC
GGACCTTCCTTCCCGCGGCCTGCTGCCGGCTCTGCGGCCTCTTCCGCGTCTTCGCCTTCGCCCTCAGACG
AGTCGGATCTCCCTTTGGGCCGCCTCCCCGCGTCGACTTTAAGACCAATGACTTACAAGGCAGCTGTAGA
TCTTAGCCACTTTTTAAAAGAAAAGGGGGGACTGGAAGGGCTAATTCACTCCCAACGAAGACAAGATCTG
CTTTTTGCTTGTACTGGGTCTCTCTGGTTAGACCAGATCTGAGCCTGGGAGCTCTCTGGCTAACTAGGGA
ACCCACTGCTTAAGCCTCAATAAAGCTTGCCTTGAGTGCTTCAAGTAGTGTGTGCCCGTCTGTTGTGTGA
CTCTGGTAACTAGAGATCCCTCAGACCCTTTTAGTCAGTGTGGAAAATCTCTAGCAGTACGTATAGTAGT
TCATGTCATCTTATTATTCAGTATTTATAACTTGCAAAGAAATGAATATCAGAGAGTGAGAGGAACTTGT
TTATTGCAGCTTATAATGGTTACAAATAAAGCAATAGCATCACAAATTTCACAAATAAAGCATTTTTTTC
ACTGCATTCTAGTTGTGGTTTGTCCAAACTCATCAATGTATCTTATCATGTCTGGCTCTAGCTATCCCGC
CCCTAACTCCGCCCATCCCGCCCCTAACTCCGCCCAGTTCCGCCCATTCTCCGCCCCATGGCTGACTAAT
TTTTTTTATTTATGCAGAGGCCGAGGCCGCCTCGGCCTCTGAGCTATTCCAGAAGTAGTGAGGAGGCTTT
TTTGGAGGCCTAGGGACGTACCCAATTCGCCCTATAGTGAGTCGTATTACGCGCGCTCACTGGCCGTCGT
TTTACAACGTCGTGACTGGGAAAACCCTGGCGTTACCCAACTTAATCGCCTTGCAGCACATCCCCCTTTC
GCCAGCTGGCGTAATAGCGAAGAGGCCCGCACCGATCGCCCTTCCCAACAGTTGCGCAGCCTGAATGGCG
AATGGG
[124 nt withheld, positions 3367-3490]
C
[91 nt withheld, positions 3492-3582]
A
[49 nt withheld, positions 3584-3632]
CCTTTGACGTTGGAGTCCACGTTCTTT
[37 nt withheld, positions 3660-3696]
ACCCTATCTCGGTCTATTCTTTTGATTTATAAGGGATTTTGCCGATTTCGGCCTATTGGTTAAAAAATGA
GCTGATTTAACAAAAATTTAACGCGAATTTTAACAAAATATTAACGCTTACAATTTAGGTGGCACTTTTC
GGGGAAATGTGCGCGGAACCCCTATTTGTTTATTTTTCTAAATACATTCAAATATGTATCCGCTCATGAG
ACAATAACCCTGATAAATGCTTCAATAATATTGAAAAAGGAAGAGTATGAGTATTCAACATTTCCGTGTC
GCCCTTATTCCCTTTTTTGCGGCATTTTGCCTTCCTGTTTTTGCTCACCCAGAAACGCTGGTGAAAGTAA
AAGATGCTGAAGATCAGTTGGGTGCACGAGTGGGTTACATCGAACTGGATCTCAACAGCGGTAAGATCCT
TGAGAGTTTTCGCCCCGAAGAACGTTTTCCAATGATGAGCACTTTTAAAGTTCTGCTATGTGGCGCGGTA
TTATCCCGTATTGACGCCGGGCAAGAGCAACTCGGTCGCCGCATACACTATTCTCAGAATGACTTGGTTG
AGTACTCACCAGTCACAGAAAAGCATCTTACGGATGGCATGACAGTAAGAGAATTATGCAGTGCTGCCAT
AACCATGAGTGATAACACTGCGGCCAACTTACTTCTGACAACGATCGGAGGACCGAAGGAGCTAACCGCT
TTTTTGCACAACATGGGGGATCATGTAACTCGCCTTGATCGTTGGGAACCGGAGCTGAATGAAGCCATAC
CAAACGACGAGCGTGACACCACGATGCCTGTAGCAATGGCAACAACGTTGCGCAAACTATTAACTGGCGA
ACTACTTACTCTAGCTTCCCGGCAACAATTAATAGACTGGATGGAGGCGGATAAAGTTGCAGGACCACTT
CTGCGCTCGGCCCTTCCGGCTGGCTGGTTTATTGCTGATAAATCTGGAGCCGGTGAGCGTGGGTCTCGCG
GTATCATTGCAGCACTGGGGCCAGATGGTAAGCCCTCCCGTATCGTAGTTATCTACACGACGGGGAGTCA
GGCAACTATGGATGAACGAAATAGACAGATCGCTGAGATAGGTGCCTCACTGATTAAGCATTGGTAACTG
TCAGACCAAGTTTACTCATATATACTTTAGATTGATTTAAAACTTCATTTTTAATTTAAAAGGATCTAGG
TGAAGATCCTTTTTGATAATCTCATGACCAAAATCCCTTAACGTGAGTTTTCGTTCCACTGAGCGTCAGA
CCCCGTAGAAAAGATCAAAGGATCTTCTTGAGATCCTTTTTTTCTGCGCGTAATCTGCTGCTTGCAAACA
AAAAAACCACCGCTACCAGCGGTGGTTTGTTTGCCGGATCAAGAGCTACCAACTCTTTTTCCGAAGGTAA
CTGGCTTCAGCAGAGCGCAGATACCAAATACTGTTCTTCTAGTGTAGCCGTAGTTAGGCCACCACTTCAA
GAACTCTGTAGCACCGCCTACATACCTCGCTCTGCTAATCCTGTTACCAGTGGCTGCTGCCAGTGGCGAT
AAGTCGTGTCTTACCGGGTTGGACTCAAGACGATAGTTACCGGATAAGGCGCAGCGGTCGGGCTGAACGG
GGGGTTCGTGCACACAGCCCAGCTTGGAGCGAACGACCTACACCGAACTGAGATACCTACAGCGTGAGCT
ATGAGAAAGCGCCACGCTTCCCGAAGGGAGAAAGGCGGACAGGTATCCGGTAAGCGGCAGGGTCGGAACA
GGAGAGCGCACGAGGGAGCTTCCAGGGGGAAACGCCTGGTATCTTTATAGTCCTGTCGGGTTTCGCCACC
TCTGACTTGAGCGTCGATTTTTGTGATGCTCGTCAGGGGGGCGGAGCCTATGGAAAAACGCCAGCAACGC
GGCCTTTTTACGGTTCCTGGCCTTTTGCTGGCCTTTTGCTCACATGTTCTTTCCTGCGTTATCCCCTGAT
TCTGTGGATAACCGTATTACCGCCTTTGAGTGAGCTGATACCGCTCGCCGCAGCCGAACGACCGAGCGCA
GCGAGTCAGTGAGCGAGGAAGCGGAAGAGCGCCCAATACGCAAACCGCCTCTCCCCGCGCGTTGGCCGAT
TCATTAATGCAGCTGGCACGACAGGTTTCCCGACTGGAAAGCGGGCAGTGAGCGCAACGCAATTAATGTG
AGTTAGCTCACTCATTAGGCACCCCAGGCTTTACACTTTATGCTTCCGGCTCGTATGTTGTGTGGAATTG
TGAGCGGATAACAATTTCACACAGGAAACAGCTATGACCATGATTACGCCAAGCGCGCAATTAACCCTCA
CTAAAGGGAACAAAAGCTGGAGCTGCAAGCTTAATGTAGTCTTATGCAATACTCTTGTAGTCTTGCAACA
TGGTAACGATGAGTTAGCAACATGCCTTACAAGGAGAGAAAAAGCACCGTGCATGCCGATTGGTGGAAGT
AAGGTGGTACGATCGTGCCTTATTAGGAAGGCAACAGACGGGTCTGACATGGATTGGACGAACCACTGAA
TTGCCGCATTGCAGAGATATTGTATTTAAGTGCCTAGCTCGATACATAAACGGGTCTCTCTGGTTAGACC
AGATCTGAGCCTGGGAGCTCTCTGGCTAACTAGGGAACCCACTGCTTAAGCCTCAATAAAGCTTGCCTTG
AGTGCTTCAAGTAGTGTGTGCCCGTCTGTTGTGTGACTCTGGTAACTAGAGATCCCTCAGACCCTTTTAG
TCAGTGTGGAAAATCTCTAGCAGTGGCGCCCGAACAGGGACTTGAAAGCGAAAGGGAAACCAGAGGAGCT
CTCTCGACGCAGGACTCGGCTTGCTGAAGCGCGCACGGCAAGAGGCGAGGGGCGGCGACTGGTGAGTACG
CCAAAAATTTTGACTAGCGGAGGCTAGAAGGAGAGAGATGGGTGCGAGAGCGTCAGTATTAAGCGGGGGA
GAATTAGATCGCGATGGGAAAAAATTCGGTTAAGGCCAGGGGGAAAGAAAAAATATAAATTAAAACATAT
AGTATGGGCAAGCAGGGAGCTAGAACGATTCGCAGTTAATCCTGGCCTGTTAGAAACATCAGAAGGCTGT
AGACAAATACTGGGACAGCTACAACCATCCCTTCAGACAGGATCAGAAGAACTTAGATCATTATATAATA
CAGTAGCAACCCTCTATTGTGTGCATCAAAGGATAGAGATAAAAGACACCAAGGAAGCTTTAGACAAGAT
AGAGGAAGAGCAAAACAAAAGTAAGACCACCGCACAGCAAGCGGCCGCTGATCTTCAGACCTGGAGGAGG
AGATATGAGGGACAATTGGAGAAGTGAATTATATAAATATAAAGTAGTAAAAATTGAACCATTAGGAGTA
GCACCCACCAAGGCAAAGAGAAGAGTGGTGCAGAGAGAAAAAAGAGCAGTGGGAATAGGAGCTTTGTTCC
TTGGGTTCTTGGGAGCAGCAGGAAGCACTATGGGCGCAGCGTCAATGACGCTGACGGTACAGGCCAGACA
ATTATTGTCTGGTATAGTGCAGCAGCAGAACAATTTGCTGAGGGCTATTGAGGCGCAACAGCATCTGTTG
CAACTCACAGTCTGGGGCATCAAGCAGCTCCAGGCAAGAATCCTGGCTGTGGAAAGATACCTAAAGGATC
AACAGCTCCTGGGGATTTGGGGTTGCTCTGGAAAACTCATTTGCACCACTGCTGTGCCTTGGAATGCTAG
TTGGAGTAATAAATCTCTGGAACAGATTTGGAATCACACGACCTGGATGGAGTGGGACAGAGAAATTAAC
AATTACACAAGCTTAATACACTCCTTAATTGAAGAATCGCAAAACCAGCAAGAAAAGAATGAACAAGAAT
TATTGGAATTAGATAAATGGGCAAGTTTGTGGAATTGGTTTAACATAACAAATTGGCTGTGGTATATAAA
ATTATTCATAATGATAGTAGGAGGCTTGGTAGGTTTAAGAATAGTTTTTGCTGTACTTTCTATAGTGAAT
AGAGTTAGGCAGGGATATTCACCATTATCGTTTCAGACCCACCTCCCAACCCCGAGGGGACCCAGAGAGG
GCCTATTTCCCATGATTCCTTCATATTTGCATATACGATACAAGGCTGTTAGAGAGATAATTAGAATTAA
TTTGACTGTAAACACAAAGATATTAGTACAAAATACGTGACGTAGAAAGTAATAATTTCTTGGGTAGTTT
GCAGTTTTAAAATTATGTTTTAAAATGGACTATCATATGCTTACCGTAACTTGAAAGTATTTCGATTTCT
TGGCTTTATATATCTTGTGGAAAGGACGAAACACCGAAGCGATAACACTTGTCCTGGTTTTAGAGCTAGA
AATAGCAAGTTAAAATAAGGCTAGTCCGTTATCAACTTGAAAAAGTGGCACCGAGTCGGTGCTTTTTTAA
GCTTGGCGTAACTAGATCTTGAGACAAATGGCAGTATTCATCCACAATTTTAAAAGAAAAGGGGGGATTG
GGGGGTACAGTGCAGGGGAAAGAATAGTAGACATAATAGCAACAGACATACAAACTAAAGAATTACAAAA
ACAAATTACAAAAATTCAAAATTTTCGGGTTTATTACAGGGACAGCAGAGATCCACTTTGGCGCCGGCTC
GAGGGGG
