>Addgene plasmid #75987 | MASTL gRNA (BRDN0001148082) | depositor partial sequence | sequence record 143447 | Target Sequence
AAGCGATAACACTTGTCCTG
