>Addgene plasmid #75987 | MASTL gRNA (BRDN0001148082) | addgene partial sequence | sequence record 184961 | hU6-F
GTGACGTAGAAAGTAATAATTTCTTGGGTAGTTTGCAGTTTTAAAATTATGTTTTAAAATGGACTATCAT
ATGCTTACCGTAACTTGAAAGTATTTCGATTTCTTGGCTTTATATATCTTGTGGAAAGGACGAAACACCG
AAGCGATAACACTTGTCCTGGTTTTAGAGCTAGAAATAGCAAGTTAAAATAAGGCTAGTCCGTTATCAAC
TTGAAAAAGTGGCACCGAGTCGGTGCTTTTTTAAGCTTGGCGTAACTAGATCTTGAGACAAATGGCAGTA
TTCATCCACAATTTTAAAAGAAAAGGGGGGATTGGGGGGTACAGTGCAGGGGAAAGAATAGTAGACATAA
TAGCAACAGACATACAAACTAAAGAATTACAAAAACAAATTACAAAAATTCAAAATTTTCGGGTTTATTA
CAGGGACAGCAGAGATCCACTTTGGCGCCGGCTCGAGGGGGCCCGGGTGCAAAGATGGATAAAGTTTTAA
ACAGAGAGGAATCTTTGCAGCTAATGGACCTTCTAGGTCTTGAAAGGAGTGGGAATTGGCTCCGGTGCCC
GTCAGTGGGC
